Addgene plasmid #226098: pcs2-GFP-IRES-mCherry
Purpose: (Empty Backbone) Protein stability reporter construct for transient expression in mammalian cells. Stability of GFP-fusion protein can be assed by flow cytometry by normalizing to mCherry expression.
Depositing lab: Michael Rape. Depositing organization: University of California, Berkeley. Publication: Stress response silencing by an E3 ligase mutated in neurodegeneration. Haakonsen DL, Heider M, Ingersoll AJ, Vodehnal K, Witus SR, Uenaka T, Wernig M, Rape M. Nature. 2024 Feb;626(8000):874-880. doi: 10.1038/s41586-023-06985-7. Epub 2024 Jan 31. PubMed 38297121.
Backbone
  Vector backbone: pCS2+
  Vector type: Mammalian Expression
Growth in bacteria
  Bacterial resistance: Ampicillin, 100 μg/mL
  Growth temperature: 37°C
  Growth strain: DH5alpha
  Copy number: Unknown
Gene/Insert
  Cloning method: Gibson Cloning
Terms and licenses: Academic/Nonprofit Terms; Industry Terms: Not Available to Industry
Depositor comments: Conceptually based on work done by Dr. Stephen J. Elledge (HMS)
How to cite: pcs2-GFP-IRES-mCherry was a gift from Michael Rape (Addgene plasmid # 226098 ; http://n2t.net/addgene:226098 ; RRID:Addgene_226098)
