[The description below was written by a language model from this plasmid's Addgene catalogue record and pLannotate feature annotations shown in this document.]
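Description:
pcs2-GFP-IRES-mCherry is an empty-backbone mammalian expression plasmid built on pCS2+ and designed as a two-colour protein stability reporter for transient transfection. It is maintained in E. coli through a high-copy ColE1/pUC-type origin and selected with ampicillin via the β-lactamase gene and its own promoter. An f1 phage origin and remnants of lac regulatory and lacZα/lacI sequences are also carried over from the parental backbone.

The expression unit is driven by the simian cytomegalovirus IE94 enhancer/promoter characteristic of pCS2+. It is followed by an SP6 promoter that could in principle allow in vitro transcription of the cassette. Downstream lies a GFP open reading frame (annotated by similarity as AcGFP1), then the encephalomyocarditis virus IRES, then mCherry, with the transcript terminated by an SV40 polyadenylation signal. T7 and T3 promoter elements flank the 3′ end in the reverse orientation.

Because both fluorescent proteins are translated from a single bicistronic mRNA, mCherry produced by IRES-dependent initiation serves as an internal control for transfection efficiency and transcript level. GFP reports the abundance of whatever protein is fused to it. A gene of interest is cloned in frame with GFP (the record lists Gibson assembly as the cloning method but does not specify the insertion site or the fusion orientation). The GFP-to-mCherry ratio measured by flow cytometry then reflects the relative stability of the fusion protein. The depositor notes that the design is conceptually based on earlier stability-profiling reporter systems. It suits studies of regulated protein degradation, such as E3 ligase substrate analysis.
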