Features (pLannotate 1.2.2; 17 found; start..end, strand, type, name):
    604..621     -  promoter       T7 promoter (fragment): promoter for bacteriophage T7 RNA polymerase
    626..760     -  polyA_signal   SV40 poly(A) signal: SV40 polyadenylation signal
    873..891     -  promoter       T3 promoter: promoter for bacteriophage T3 RNA polymerase
    936..952     -  protein_bind   lac operator: The lac repressor binds to the lac operator to inhibit transcription in E. coli. This inhibition can be relieved by adding lactose or isopropyl-β-D-thiogalactopyranoside (IPTG). lac repressor encoded by lacI
    960..990     -  promoter       lac promoter: promoter for the E. coli lac operon
   1005..1026    -  protein_bind   CAP binding site: CAP binding activates transcription in the presence of cAMP. E. coli catabolite activator protein
   1039..1131    -  CDS            lacI (fragment): lac repressor; lacI; The lac repressor binds to the lac operator to inhibit transcription in E. coli. This inhibition can be relieved by adding lactose or isopropyl-β-D-thiogalactopyranoside (IPTG).
   1314..1902    -  rep_origin     ori: high-copy-number ColE1/pMB1/pBR322/pUC origin of replication
   2073..2933    -  CDS            AmpR: β-lactamase; bla; confers resistance to ampicillin, carbenicillin, and related antibiotics
   2934..3038    -  promoter       AmpR promoter: bla
   3091..3519    -  rep_origin     f1 ori (sequence partly withheld): f1 bacteriophage origin of replication; arrow indicates direction of (+) strand synthesis
   3524..3590    -  CDS            lacZα (fragment): LacZα fragment of β-galactosidase; lacZ fragment
   3597..4574    +  promoter       CMV IE94 promoter: enhancer/promoter region of simian cytomegalovirus major immediate early transcription unit IE94
   4609..4627    +  promoter       SP6 promoter: promoter for bacteriophage SP6 RNA polymerase
   4703..5422    +  CDS            AcGFP1: Aequorea coerulescens GFP mammalian codon-optimized
   5430..6002    +  misc_feature   IRES: internal ribosome entry site (IRES) of the encephalomyocarditis virus (EMCV)
   6011..593     +  CDS            mCherry (across the origin): mCherry is a basic (constitutively fluorescent) red fluorescent protein published in 2004, derived from Discosoma sp.. It is reported to be a very rapidly-maturing monomer with low acid sensitivity.
>Addgene plasmid #226098 | pcs2-GFP-IRES-mCherry | addgene full sequence | sequence record 448248 | Addgene NGS Result
AGGGCCGCCCCTACGAGGGCACCCAGACCGCCAAGCTGAAGGTGACCAAGGGTGGCCCCCTGCCCTTCGC
CTGGGACATCCTGTCCCCTCAGTTCATGTACGGCTCCAAGGCCTACGTGAAGCACCCCGCCGACATCCCC
GACTACTTGAAGCTGTCCTTCCCCGAGGGCTTCAAGTGGGAGCGCGTGATGAACTTCGAGGACGGCGGCG
TGGTGACCGTGACCCAGGACTCCTCCCTGCAGGACGGCGAGTTCATCTACAAGGTGAAGCTGCGCGGCAC
CAACTTCCCCTCCGACGGCCCCGTAATGCAGAAGAAAACCATGGGCTGGGAGGCCTCCTCCGAGCGGATG
TACCCCGAGGACGGCGCCCTGAAGGGCGAGATCAAGCAGAGGCTGAAGCTGAAGGACGGCGGCCACTACG
ACGCTGAGGTCAAGACCACCTACAAGGCCAAGAAGCCCGTGCAGCTGCCCGGCGCCTACAACGTCAACAT
CAAGTTGGACATCACCTCCCACAACGAGGACTACACCATCGTGGAACAGTACGAACGCGCCGAGGGCCGC
CACTCCACCGGCGGCATGGACGAGCTGTACAAGTGATCTAGAACTATAGTGAGTCGTATTACGTAGATCC
AGACATGATAAGATACATTGATGAGTTTGGACAAACCACAACTAGAATGCAGTGAAAAAAATGCTTTATT
TGTGAAATTTGTGATGCTATTGCTTTATTTGTAACCATTATAAGCTGCAATAAACAAGTTAACAACAACA
ATTGCATTCATTTTATGTTTCAGGTTCAGGGGGAGGTGTGGGAGGTTTTTTAATTCGCGGCCGCGGCGCC
AATGCATTGGGCCCGGTACCCAGCTTTTGTTCCCTTTAGTGAGGGTTAATTGCGCGCTTGGCGTAATCAT
GGTCATAGCTGTTTCCTGTGTGAAATTGTTATCCGCTCACAATTCCACACAACATACGAGCCGGGAGCAT
AAAGTGTAAAGCCTGGGGTGCCTAATGAGTGAGCTAACTCACATTAATTGCGTTGCGCTCACTGCCCGCT
TTCCAGTCGGGAAACCTGTCGTGCCAGCTGCATTAATGAATCGGCCAACGCGCGGGGAGAGGCGGTTTGC
GTATTGGGCGCTCTTCCGCTTCCTCGCTCACTGACTCGCTGCGCTCGGTCGTTCGGCTGCGGCGAGCGGT
ATCAGCTCACTCAAAGGCGGTAATACGGTTATCCACAGAATCAGGGGATAACGCAGGAAAGAACATGTGA
GCAAAAGGCCAGCAAAAGGCCAGGAACCGTAAAAAGGCCGCGTTGCTGGCGTTTTTCCATAGGCTCCGCC
CCCCTGACGAGCATCACAAAAATCGACGCTCAAGTCAGAGGTGGCGAAACCCGACAGGACTATAAAGATA
CCAGGCGTTTCCCCCTGGAAGCTCCCTCGTGCGCTCTCCTGTTCCGACCCTGCCGCTTACCGGATACCTG
TCCGCCTTTCTCCCTTCGGGAAGCGTGGCGCTTTCTCATAGCTCACGCTGTAGGTATCTCAGTTCGGTGT
AGGTCGTTCGCTCCAAGCTGGGCTGTGTGCACGAACCCCCCGTTCAGCCCGACCGCTGCGCCTTATCCGG
TAACTATCGTCTTGAGTCCAACCCGGTAAGACACGACTTATCGCCACTGGCAGCAGCCACTGGTAACAGG
ATTAGCAGAGCGAGGTATGTAGGCGGTGCTACAGAGTTCTTGAAGTGGTGGCCTAACTACGGCTACACTA
GAAGAACAGTATTTGGTATCTGCGCTCTGCTGAAGCCAGTTACCTTCGGAAAAAGAGTTGGTAGCTCTTG
ATCCGGCAAACAAACCACCGCTGGTAGCGGTGGTTTTTTTGTTTGCAAGCAGCAGATTACGCGCAGAAAA
AAAGGATCTCAAGAAGATCCTTTGATCTTTTCTACGGGGTCTGACGCTCAGTGGAACGAAAACTCACGTT
AAGGGATTTTGGTCATGAGATTATCAAAAAGGATCTTCACCTAGATCCTTTTAAATTAAAAATGAAGTTT
TAAATCAATCTAAAGTATATATGAGTAAACTTGGTCTGACAGTTACCAATGCTTAATCAGTGAGGCACCT
ATCTCAGCGATCTGTCTATTTCGTTCATCCATAGTTGCCTGACTCCCCGTCGTGTAGATAACTACGATAC
GGGAGGGCTTACCATCTGGCCCCAGTGCTGCAATGATACCGCGAGACCCACGCTCACCGGCTCCAGATTT
ATCAGCAATAAACCAGCCAGCCGGAAGGGCCGAGCGCAGAAGTGGTCCTGCAACTTTATCCGCCTCCATC
CAGTCTATTAATTGTTGCCGGGAAGCTAGAGTAAGTAGTTCGCCAGTTAATAGTTTGCGCAACGTTGTTG
CCATTGCTACAGGCATCGTGGTGTCACGCTCGTCGTTTGGTATGGCTTCATTCAGCTCCGGTTCCCAACG
ATCAAGGCGAGTTACATGATCCCCCATGTTGTGCAAAAAAGCGGTTAGCTCCTTCGGTCCTCCGATCGTT
GTCAGAAGTAAGTTGGCCGCAGTGTTATCACTCATGGTTATGGCAGCACTGCATAATTCTCTTACTGTCA
TGCCATCCGTAAGATGCTTTTCTGTGACTGGTGAGTACTCAACCAAGTCATTCTGAGAATAGTGTATGCG
GCGACCGAGTTGCTCTTGCCCGGCGTCAATACGGGATAATACCGCGCCACATAGCAGAACTTTAAAAGTG
CTCATCATTGGAAAACGTTCTTCGGGGCGAAAACTCTCAAGGATCTTACCGCTGTTGAGATCCAGTTCGA
TGTAACCCACTCGTGCACCCAACTGATCTTCAGCATCTTTTACTTTCACCAGCGTTTCTGGGTGAGCAAA
AACAGGAAGGCAAAATGCCGCAAAAAAGGGAATAAGGGCGACACGGAAATGTTGAATACTCATACTCTTC
CTTTTTCAATATTATTGAAGCATTTATCAGGGTTATTGTCTCATGAGCGGATACATATTTGAATGTATTT
AGAAAAATAAACAAATAGGGGTTCCGCGCACATTTCCCCGAAAAGTGCCACCTAAATTGTAAGCGTTAAT
ATTTTGTTAAAATTCGCGTTAAATTTTTGTTAAATCAGCTCATTTTTTAACCAATAGGCCGAAATCGGCA
AAATCCCTTATAAATCAAAAGAATAGACCGAGATAGGGT
[37 nt withheld, positions 3190-3226]
AAAGAACGTGGACTCCAACGTCAAAGG
[49 nt withheld, positions 3254-3302]
T
[91 nt withheld, positions 3304-3394]
G
[124 nt withheld, positions 3396-3519]
CCCATTCGCCATTCAGGCTGCGCAACTGTTGGGAAGGGCGATCGGTGCGGGCCTCTTCGCTATTACGCCA
GTCGACCGCCAATTCAATATGGCGTATATGGACTCATGCCAATTCAATATGGTGGATCTGGACCTGTGCC
AATTCAATATGGCGTATATGGACTCGTGCCAATTCAATATGGTGGATCTGGACCCCAGCCAATTCAATAT
GGCGGACTTGGCACCATGCCAATTCAATATGGCGGACCTGGCACTGTGCCAACTGGGGAGGGGTCTACTT
GGCACGGTGCCAAGTTTGAGGAGGGGTCTTGGCCCTGTGCCAAGTCCGCCATATTGAATTGGCATGGTGC
CAATAATGGCGGCCATATTGGCTATATGCCAGGATCAATATATAGGCAATATCCAATATGGCCCTATGCC
AATATGGCTATTGGCCAGGTTCAATACTATGTATTGGCCCTATGCCATATAGTATTCCATATATGGGTTT
TCCTATTGACGTAGATAGCCCCTCCCAATGGGCGGTCCCATATACCATATATGGGGCTTCCTAATACCGC
CCATAGCCACTCCCCCATTGACGTCAATGGTCTCTATATATGGTCTTTCCTATTGACGTCATATGGGCGG
TCCTATTGACGTATATGGCGCCTCCCCCATTGACGTCAATTACGGTAAATGGCCCGCCTGGCTCAATGCC
CATTGACGTCAATAGGACCACCCACCATTGACGTCAATGGGATGGCTCATTGCCCATTCATATCCGTTCT
CACGCCCCCTATTGACGTCAATGACGGTAAATGGCCCACTTGGCAGTACATCAATATCTATTAATAGTAA
CTTGGCAAGTACATTACTATTGGAAGTACGCCAGGGTACATTGGCAGTACTCCCATTGACGTCAATGGCG
GTAAATGGCCCGCGATGGCTGCCAAGTACATCCCCATTGACGTCAATGGGGAGGGGCAATGACGCAAATG
GGCGTTCCATTGACGTAAATGGGCGGTAGGCGTGCCTAATGGGAGGTCTATATAAGCAATGCTCGTTTAG
GGAACCGCCATTCTGCCTGGGGACGTCGGAGCAAGCTTGATTTAGGTGACACTATAGAATACAAGCTACT
TGTTCTTTTTGCGGATCCCGCCACCATGGGAGACGGACGAACGTCTCTGGAGGCGGAGGCAGCATGGTGA
GCAAGGGCGCCGAGCTGTTCACCGGCATCGTGCCCATCCTGATCGAGCTGAATGGCGATGTGAATGGCCA
CAAGTTCAGCGTGAGCGGCGAGGGCGAGGGCGATGCCACCTACGGCAAGCTGACCCTGAAGTTCATCTGC
ACCACCGGCAAGCTGCCTGTGCCCTGGCCCACCCTGGTGACCACCCTGAGCTACGGCGTGCAGTGCTTCT
CACGCTACCCCGATCACATGAAGCAGCACGACTTCTTCAAGAGCGCCATGCCTGAGGGCTACATCCAGGA
GCGCACCATCTTCTTCGAGGATGACGGCAACTACAAGTCGCGCGCCGAGGTGAAGTTCGAGGGCGATACC
CTGGTGAATCGCATCGAGCTGACCGGCACCGATTTCAAGGAGGATGGCAACATCCTGGGCAATAAGATGG
AGTACAACTACAACGCCCACAATGTGTACATCATGACCGACAAGGCCAAGAATGGCATCAAGGTGAACTT
CAAGATCCGCCACAACATCGAGGATGGCAGCGTGCAGCTGGCCGACCACTACCAGCAGAATACCCCCATC
GGCGATGGCCCTGTGCTGCTGCCCGATAACCACTACCTGTCCACCCAGAGCGCCCTGTCCAAGGACCCCA
ACGAGAAGCGCGATCACATGATCTACTTCGGCTTCGTGACCGCCGCCGCCATCACCCACGGCATGGATGA
GCTGTACAAGTGATCTAGAGCCCCTCTCCCTCCCCCCCCCCTAACGTTACTGGCCGAAGCCGCTTGGAAT
AAGGCCGGTGTGCGTTTGTCTATATGTTATTTTCCACCATATTGCCGTCTTTTGGCAATGTGAGGGCCCG
GAAACCTGGCCCTGTCTTCTTGACGAGCATTCCTAGGGGTCTTTCCCCTCTCGCCAAAGGAATGCAAGGT
CTGTTGAATGTCGTGAAGGAAGCAGTTCCTCTGGAAGCTTCTTGAAGACAAACAACGTCTGTAGCGACCC
TTTGCAGGCAGCGGAACCCCCCACCTGGCGACAGGTGCCTCTGCGGCCAAAAGCCACGTGTATAAGATAC
ACCTGCAAAGGCGGCACAACCCCAGTGCCACGTTGTGAGTTGGATAGTTGTGGAAAGAGTCAAATGGCTC
TCCTCAAGCGTATTCAACAAGGGGCTGAAGGATGCCCAGAAGGTACCCCATTGTATGGGATCTGATCTGG
GGCCTCGGTGCACATGCTTTACATGTGTTTAGTCGAGGTTAAAAAAACGTCTAGGCCCCCCGAACCACGG
GGACGTGGTTTTCCTTTGAAAAACACGATAATACCTCCGGAATGGTGAGCAAGGGCGAGGAGGATAACAT
GGCCATCATCAAGGAGTTCATGCGCTTCAAGGTGCACATGGAGGGCTCCGTGAACGGCCACGAGTTCGAG
ATCGAGGGCGAGGGCG
